Addgene plasmid #196520: pDONR201-Ctdnep1
Purpose: Entry vector for Gateway with Ctdnep1
Depositing lab: Edgar Gomes. Depositing organization: Fundação GIMM- Gulbenkian Institute for Molecular Medicine. Publication: Ctdnep1 and Eps8L2 regulate dorsal actin cables for nuclear positioning during cell migration. Calero-Cuenca FJ, Osorio DS, Carvalho-Marques S, Sridhara SC, Oliveira LM, Jiao Y, Diaz J, Janota CS, Cadot B, Gomes ER. Curr Biol. 2021 Apr 12;31(7):1521-1530.e8. doi: 10.1016/j.cub.2021.01.007. Epub 2021 Feb 9. PubMed 33567288.
Backbone
  Vector backbone: pDONR201
  Vector type: Bacterial Expression
Growth in bacteria
  Bacterial resistance: Kanamycin, 50 μg/mL
  Growth temperature: 37°C
  Growth strain: DH5alpha
  Copy number: High Copy
Gene/Insert
  Gene/Insert name: Ctdnep1-N1
  Species: H. sapiens (human)
  Insert size (bp): 732
  Entrez Gene: CTDNEP1 (a.k.a. DULLARD, HSA011916, NET56)
  Promoter: CMV promoter; T7 promoter
  Cloning method: Gateway Cloning
Terms and licenses: Academic/Nonprofit Terms; Industry Terms: Not Available to Industry
Depositor comments: No stop codon
How to cite: pDONR201-Ctdnep1 was a gift from Edgar Gomes (Addgene plasmid # 196520 ; http://n2t.net/addgene:196520 ; RRID:Addgene_196520)
