[The description below was written by a language model from this plasmid's Addgene catalogue record and pLannotate feature annotations shown in this document.]
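Description:
pDONR201-Ctdnep1 is a Gateway entry clone built on the pDONR201 backbone, carrying the coding sequence of the serine/threonine phosphatase CTDNEP1 (also known as Dullard or NET56). It is a small plasmid of about 2.9 kb, maintained in E. coli through a high-copy ColE1/pUC-type origin and selected with kanamycin via an aminoglycoside phosphotransferase (KanR) gene. The rrnB T1 and T2 transcription terminators sit in the backbone upstream of the cloning region and help insulate the insert from read-through transcription.

The insert lies between attL1 and attL2, the recombination sites produced when a PCR product or attB-flanked fragment is recombined into a donor vector. These sites allow the open reading frame to be moved directionally into any attR-containing destination vector in an LR Clonase reaction. The depositor notes that the insert has no stop codon, which makes it suitable for transfer into destination vectors that add C-terminal tags or fluorescent protein fusions.

The record contains some inconsistencies. The catalogue lists the species as human and the insert size as 732 bp, whereas the automated annotation matches a 600 bp fragment to the mouse Ctdnep1 protein within the roughly 600 bp interval between the att sites. The catalogue also lists CMV and T7 promoters, but none is annotated in the sequenced plasmid, and entry vectors of this type normally lack a promoter driving the insert, so expression depends on the destination vector. CTDNEP1 dephosphorylates lipins and influences nuclear membrane lipid composition, and the associated publication examines its role in dorsal actin cables and nuclear positioning during cell migration.
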