Features (pLannotate 1.2.2; 7 found; start..end, strand, type, name):
     99..142     +  terminator     rrnB T1 terminator: Escherichia coli rrnB; transcription terminator T1 from the E. coli rrnB gene
    198..297     +  protein_bind   attL1: mutant version of attL; recombination site for the Gateway® LR reaction LR Clonase™
    300..899     +  CDS            Ctdnep1 (fragment): CNEP1_MOUSE - Also known as Dullard. Experimental evidence at protein level: Swiss-Prot protein existence level 1. Serine/threonine protein phosphatase forming with CNEP1R1 an active phosphatase complex that dephosphorylates and may activate LPIN1 and LPIN2. LPIN1 and LPIN2 are phosphatidate phosphatases that catalyze the conversion of phosphatidic acid to diacylglycerol and control the metabolism of fatty acids at different levels. May indirectly modulate the lipid composition of nuclear and/or endoplasmic reticulum membranes and be required for proper nuclear membrane morphology and/or dynam
    901..1000    -  protein_bind   attL2: mutant version of attL; recombination site for the Gateway® LR reaction LR Clonase™
   1123..1932    +  CDS            KanR: aminoglycoside phosphotransferase; aph(3')-Ia; confers resistance to kanamycin in bacteria or G418 (Geneticin®) in eukaryotes
   2075..2663    +  rep_origin     ori: high-copy-number ColE1/pMB1/pBR322/pUC origin of replication
   2798..2825    -  terminator     rrnB T2 terminator: transcription terminator T2 from the E. coli rrnB gene
>Addgene plasmid #196520 | pDONR201-Ctdnep1 | addgene full sequence | sequence record 398229 | Addgene NGS Result
GTCCTGCCCGCCACCCTCCGGGCCGTTGCTTCACAACGTTCAAATCCGCTCCCGGCGGATTTGTCCTACT
CAGGAGAGCGTTCACCGACAAACAACAGATAAAACGAAAGGCCCAGTCTTCCGACTGAGCCTTTCGTTTT
ATTTGATGCCTGGCAGTTCCCTACTCTCGCGTTAACGCTAGCATGGATCTCGGGCCCCAAATAATGATTT
TATTTTGACTGATAGTGACCTGTTCGTTGCAACAAATTGATGAGCAATGCTTTTTTATAATGCCAACTTT
GTACAAAAAAGCAGGCTCCATGCTGCCCTTATCTCCTTTGTCCCGGAATCGCCTAGCCCAGGTCAAAAGA
AAAATTCTCGTGCTGGATCTGGACGAAACCCTGATCCATTCGCATCATGACGGGGTGCTGAGGCCTACAG
TGAGACCTGGGACACCTCCCGACTTCATCCTCAAGGTCGTGATTGATAAGCATCCAGTCCGGTTTTTTGT
ACATAAGAGGCCCCATGTGGATTTCTTCTTAGAAGTGGTAAGCCAGTGGTATGAGCTTGTGGTGTTCACA
GCAAGCATGGAAATTTATGGCTCTGCTGTGGCAGATAAACTGGACAACAGCAGAAGCATTCTTAAGAGGA
GATACTACAGACAGCACTGCACTTTGGAGTTGGGCAGCTACATCAAAGACCTCTCCGTGGTCCACAGCGA
CCTGTCCAGCATCGTGATCCTGGACAACTCCCCCGGGGCTTACAGGAGCCACCCAGACAATGCCATCCCC
ATCAAATCCTGGTTCAGTGACCCCAGTGACACAGCCCTTCTCAACCTTCTCCCAATGCTGGATGCCCTCA
GGTTCACTGCTGATGTCCGATCGGTGCTGAGCCGAAACCTTCACCAACATAGGCTCTGGGACCCAGCTTT
CTTGTACAAAGTTGGCATTATAAGAAAGCATTGCTTATCAATTTGTTGCAACGAACAGGTCACTATCAGT
CAAAATAAAATCATTATTTGCCATCCAGCTGCAGCTCTGGCCCGTGTCTCAAAATCTCTGATGTTACATT
GCACAAGATAAAAATATATCATCATGAACAATAAAACTGTCTGCTTACATAAACAGTAATACAAGGGGTG
TTATGAGCCATATTCAACGGGAAACGTCGAGGCCGCGATTAAATTCCAACATGGATGCTGATTTATATGG
GTATAAATGGGCTCGCGATAATGTCGGGCAATCAGGTGCGACAATCTATCGCTTGTATGGGAAGCCCGAT
GCGCCAGAGTTGTTTCTGAAACATGGCAAAGGTAGCGTTGCCAATGATGTTACAGATGAGATGGTCAGAC
TAAACTGGCTGACGGAATTTATGCCTCTTCCGACCATCAAGCATTTTATCCGTACTCCTGATGATGCATG
GTTACTCACCACTGCGATCCCCGGAAAAACAGCATTCCAGGTATTAGAAGAATATCCTGATTCAGGTGAA
AATATTGTTGATGCGCTGGCAGTGTTCCTGCGCCGGTTGCATTCGATTCCTGTTTGTAATTGTCCTTTTA
ACAGCGATCGCGTATTTCGTCTCGCTCAGGCGCAATCACGAATGAATAACGGTTTGGTTGATGCGAGTGA
TTTTGATGACGAGCGTAATGGCTGGCCTGTTGAACAAGTCTGGAAAGAAATGCATAAACTTTTGCCATTC
TCACCGGATTCAGTCGTCACTCATGGTGATTTCTCACTTGATAACCTTATTTTTGACGAGGGGAAATTAA
TAGGTTGTATTGATGTTGGACGAGTCGGAATCGCAGACCGATACCAGGATCTTGCCATCCTATGGAACTG
CCTCGGTGAGTTTTCTCCTTCATTACAGAAACGGCTTTTTCAAAAATATGGTATTGATAATCCTGATATG
AATAAATTGCAGTTTCATTTGATGCTCGATGAGTTTTTCTAATCAGAATTGGTTAATTGGTTGTAACACT
GGCAGAGCATTACGCTGACTTGACGGGACGGCGCAAGCTCATGACCAAAATCCCTTAACGTGAGTTTTCG
TTCCACTGAGCGTCAGACCCCGTAGAAAAGATCAAAGGATCTTCTTGAGATCCTTTTTTTCTGCGCGTAA
TCTGCTGCTTGCAAACAAAAAAACCACCGCTACCAGCGGTGGTTTGTTTGCCGGATCAAGAGCTACCAAC
TCTTTTTCCGAAGGTAACTGGCTTCAGCAGAGCGCAGATACCAAATACTGTTCTTCTAGTGTAGCCGTAG
TTAGGCCACCACTTCAAGAACTCTGTAGCACCGCCTACATACCTCGCTCTGCTAATCCTGTTACCAGTGG
CTGCTGCCAGTGGCGATAAGTCGTGTCTTACCGGGTTGGACTCAAGACGATAGTTACCGGATAAGGCGCA
GCGGTCGGGCTGAACGGGGGGTTCGTGCACACAGCCCAGCTTGGAGCGAACGACCTACACCGAACTGAGA
TACCTACAGCGTGAGCTATGAGAAAGCGCCACGCTTCCCGAAGGGAGAAAGGCGGACAGGTATCCGGTAA
GCGGCAGGGTCGGAACAGGAGAGCGCACGAGGGAGCTTCCAGGGGGAAACGCCTGGTATCTTTATAGTCC
TGTCGGGTTTCGCCACCTCTGACTTGAGCGTCGATTTTTGTGATGCTCGTCAGGGGGGCGGAGCCTATGG
AAAAACGCCAGCAACGCGGCCTTTTTACGGTTCCTGGCCTTTTGCTGGCCTTTTGCTCACATGTTCTTTC
CTGCGTTATCCCCTGATTCTGTGGATAACCGTATTACCGCTAGCCAGGAAGAGTTTGTAGAAACGCAAAA
AGGCCATCCGTCAGGATGGCCTTCTGCTTAGTTTGATGCCTGGCAGTTTATGGCGGGC
